>Addgene plasmid #84299 | pcDNA5/FRT/TO/SH/GW-Mst1 | depositor partial sequence | sequence record 160878 | Reverse sequence from Mst2
NAGATCCGGAGGTGGATCGGGAGNTGGATCGTGGAGCCACCGCAGTTCGAAAAAGCGGCNGATATCACAA
GTTTGTACAAAAAAGCAGGCTTCATGGAGACGGTACAGCTGAGGAACCCGCCGCGCCGGCAGCTGAAAAA
GTTGGATGAAGATAGTTTAACCAAACAACCAGAAGAAGTATTTGATGTNTTAGAGAAACTTGGAGAAGGG
TCNTATGGCAGCGTATACAAAGCTATTCATAAAGAGACCGGCCAGATTGTTGCTATTAAGCAAGTTCCTG
TGGAATCAGACCTCCAGGAGATAATCAAAGAAATCTNTATAATGCAGCAATGTGACAGCCCTCATGTAGT
CAAATATTATGGCAGTTATTTTAAGAACACAGACTTATGGATCGTTATGGAGTACTGTGGGGCTGGTTCT
GTATTTGATATCATTCGATTACGAAATAAAACGTTAACAGAAGATGAAATAGCTACAATATTACAATCAA
CTCTTAAGGGACTTGAATACCTTCATTTTATGAGAAAAATACANNGAGATATCAAGGCAGGAAATATTTT
GNTAAATACAGAAGGACATGCAAAACTTGCAGATTTTGGGGTAGCAGGTCAACTTACAGATACCATGGCC
AAGCGGAATACAGTGATAGGAACACCATTTTGGATGGCTCCAGAAGTGATTCAGGAAATTGGATACAACT
GTGTAGCAGACATCTGGTCCCTGGGAATAACTGCCATAGAAATGGCTGAAGGAAAGCCCCCTTATGCTGA
TATCCATCCAATGAGGGCAATGTTCATGATTCCTACAAATCCTCCTCCCACATTCCGAAAACCAGANAAN
ANGGTCAGATAACTTTACAGATTTTGTGAAACAGTGTCTTGTAAAGAG
