>Addgene plasmid #84299 | pcDNA5/FRT/TO/SH/GW-Mst1 | addgene partial sequence | sequence record 163918 | CMV-F 5'-CGCAAATGGGCGGTAGGCGTG-3'
GCAGAGCTCTCCCTATCAGTGATAGAGATCTCCCTATCAGTGATAGAGATCGTCGACGAGCTCGTTTAGT
GAACCGTCAGATCGCCTGGAGACGCCATCCACGCTGTTTTGACCTCCATAGAAGACACCGGGACCGATCC
AGCCTCCGGACTCTAGCGTTTAAACTTAAGCTTGGTACCGAGCTCGGATCCACTAGTCCAGTGTGGTGGA
ATTCTGCAGATATCCAGCACAGTGGCGGCCGCTCGAGACCATGTACCCATACGATGTTCCCGACTACGCC
GGTACCGAGCTCGGATCCACCATGGCTAGCTGGAGCCACCCGCAGTTCGAGAAAGGTGGAGGTTCCGGAG
GTGGATCGGGAGGTGGATCGTGGAGCCACCCGCAGTTCGAAAAAGCGGCCGATATCACAAGTTTGTACAA
AAAAGCAGGCTTCATGGAGACGGTACAGCTGAGGAACCCGCCGCGCCGGCAGCTGAAAAAGTTGGATGAA
GATAGTTTAACCAAACAACCAGAAGAAGTATTTGATGTCTTAGAGAAACTTGGAGAAGGGTCCTATGGCA
GCGTATACAAAGCTATTCATAAAGAGACCGGCCAGATTGTTGCTATTAAGCAAGTTCCTGTGGAATCAGA
CCTCCAGGAGATAATCAAAGAAATCTCTATAATGCAGCAATGTGACAGCCCTCATGTAGTCAAATATTAT
GGCAGTTATTTTAAGAACACAGACTTATGGATCGTTATGGAGTACTGTGGGGCTGGTTCTGTATCTGATA
TCATTCGATTACGAAATAAAACGTTAACAGAAGATGAAATAGCTACAATATTACA
