>Addgene plasmid #84299 | pcDNA5/FRT/TO/SH/GW-Mst1 | addgene partial sequence | sequence record 163920 | BGH-rev 5'-TAGAAGGCACAGTCGAGG-3'
CCTAGCTTACGTCACCACTTTGTACAAGAAAGCTGGGTCTCAGAAGTTTTGTTGCCGTCTCTTCTTAGCC
TCTATGGCATCCAGGATGGGCTGCCGCTTGGACTGGTACTTCTGCCGGATCTCTTCAATCTCCTGCTCCA
TCATGGGGTCCAGGGCCAAGAGCCTCTTCTGAAGGTCCTCCACTGTCCAACTCTTAAGAAACTCGTAGTC
TCCATCCTGTGGTATTTTCCAATCTGAAGAATTTTTCAGTGGACCAGGTACACTCTTGCCAAAGCTGTTG
ATCTGGTTTTCCTTTTCTTTTTGTTCAAAATATTCAAGAAAGGATGGTTTCGCAGGCTGCATGGTCTCAT
CCCTTCTTTTCATAGTTCCTTCCTCTTCCTCATCCTCTGCATTGATCACCATGGTGCCCAGTTGTGATGG
CAACGTGTCATCGTGCTCAATCATAGTATTGGCTCCATCAGTCATGGTGCTGGCTACTCGGACAGTGCCC
ATCTCATCACCCACTGCTCGAACCATCGTGCCAGAATCCATTTCATCCTCTTCTGAGTTTTCTTCATCGT
CCTGGTCCACTTCCCGCTGCTGGGATTCCTGGCGTTTCAGTTTCACATCCATGGCTTCATTAATTAAGTC
TCGCAGTATTGACACTCCTTTGGCACTCCTGACAAATGGGTGCTGCAGGAGCTGAGTGGCTGTGGCCCTC
TGCTCAGGGCTCTTTACAAGACACTGTTTCACAAAATCTGTAAAGTTATCTGACCATAGCTCTGGTTTTC
GGAATGTGG
