>Addgene plasmid #84299 | pcDNA5/FRT/TO/SH/GW-Mst1 | addgene partial sequence | sequence record 163921 | Insert sequence (Addgene assembled)
GCAGAGCTCTCCCTATCAGTGATAGAGATCTCCCTATCAGTGATAGAGATCGTCGACGAGCTCGTTTAGT
GAACCGTCAGATCGCCTGGAGACGCCATCCACGCTGTTTTGACCTCCATAGAAGACACCGGGACCGATCC
AGCCTCCGGACTCTAGCGTTTAAACTTAAGCTTGGTACCGAGCTCGGATCCACTAGTCCAGTGTGGTGGA
ATTCTGCAGATATCCAGCACAGTGGCGGCCGCTCGAGACCATGTACCCATACGATGTTCCCGACTACGCC
GGTACCGAGCTCGGATCCACCATGGCTAGCTGGAGCCACCCGCAGTTCGAGAAAGGTGGAGGTTCCGGAG
GTGGATCGGGAGGTGGATCGTGGAGCCACCCGCAGTTCGAAAAAGCGGCCGATATCACAAGTTTGTACAA
AAAAGCAGGCTTCATGGAGACGGTACAGCTGAGGAACCCGCCGCGCCGGCAGCTGAAAAAGTTGGATGAA
GATAGTTTAACCAAACAACCAGAAGAAGTATTTGATGTCTTAGAGAAACTTGGAGAAGGGTCCTATGGCA
GCGTATACAAAGCTATTCATAAAGAGACCGGCCAGATTGTTGCTATTAAGCAAGTTCCTGTGGAATCAGA
CCTCCAGGAGATAATCAAAGAAATCTCTATAATGCAGCAATGTGACAGCCCTCATGTAGTCAAATATTAT
GGCAGTTATTTTAAGAACACAGACTTATGGATCGTTATGGAGTACTGTGGGGCTGGTTCTGTATCTGATA
TCATTCGATTACGAAATAAAACGTTAACAGAAGATGAAATAGCTACAATATTACAATCAACTCTTAAGGG
ACTTGAATACCTTCATTTTATGAGAAAAATACACCGAGATATCAAGGCAGGAAATATTTTGCTAAATACA
GAAGGACATGCAAAACTTGCAGATTTTGGGGTAGCAGGTCAACTTACAGATACCATGGCCAAGCGGAATA
CAGTGATAGGAACACCATTTTGGATGGCTCCAGAAGTGATTCAGGAAATTGGATACAACTGTGTAGCAGA
CATCTGGTCCCTGGGAATAACTGCCATAGAAATGGCTGAAGGAAAGCCCCCTTATGCTGATATCCATCCA
ATGAGGGCAATCTTCATGATTCCTACAAATCCTCCTCCCACATTCCGAAAACCAGAGCTATGGTCAGATA
ACTTTACAGATTTTGTGAAACAGTGTCTTGTAAAGAGCCCTGAGCAGAGGGCCACAGCCACTCAGCTCCT
GCAGCACCCATTTGTCAGGAGTGCCAAAGGAGTGTCAATACTGCGAGACTTAATTAATGAAGCCATGGAT
GTGAAACTGAAACGCCAGGAATCCCAGCAGCGGGAAGTGGACCAGGACGATGAAGAAAACTCAGAAGAGG
ATGAAATGGATTCTGGCACGATGGTTCGAGCAGTGGGTGATGAGATGGGCACTGTCCGAGTAGCCAGCAC
CATGACTGATGGAGCCAATACTATGATTGAGCACGATGACACGTTGCCATCACAACTGGGCACCATGGTG
ATCAATGCAGAGGATGAGGAAGAGGAAGGAACTATGAAAAGAAGGGATGAGACCATGCAGCCTGCGAAAC
CATCCTTTCTTGAATATTTTGAACAAAAAGAAAAGGAAAACCAGATCAACAGCTTTGGCAAGAGTGTACC
TGGTCCACTGAAAAATTCTTCAGATTGGAAAATACCACAGGATGGAGACTACGAGTTTCTTAAGAGTTGG
ACAGTGGAGGACCTTCAGAAGAGGCTCTTGGCCCTGGACCCCATGATGGAGCAGGAGATTGAAGAGATCC
GGCAGAAGTACCAGTCCAAGCGGCAGCCCATCCTGGATGCCATAGAGGCTAAGAAGAGACGGCAACAAAA
CTTCTGAGACCCAGCTTTCTTGTACAAAGTGGTGACGTAAGCTAGG
