[The description below was written by a language model from this plasmid's Addgene catalogue record.]
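Description:
pcDNA5/FRT/TO/SH/GW-Mst1 is a mammalian expression plasmid built on the pcDNA5/FRT/TO/SH/GW backbone (about 5.2 kb without insert), a Gateway-compatible destination vector designed for use with Flp-In host cell lines. It is propagated in E. coli under ampicillin selection, and hygromycin serves as the selectable marker in mammalian cells. As the backbone name indicates, the vector carries an FRT site: when it is introduced together with Flp recombinase into a Flp-In cell line that has a genomic FRT target, the plasmid integrates at that defined locus, giving hygromycin-resistant cells with a single copy of the transgene.

The insert, introduced by Gateway recombination, is human Mst1 (gene STK4, also called KRS2 or YSK3), roughly 1.6 kb, encoding a serine/threonine kinase described in the associated work as a tumor suppressor. It is expressed from a CMV promoter that, per the "TO" designation and the depositor's notes, is tetracycline-regulated: in cells that express the Tet repressor, transcription is held off until tetracycline is added. The use of a BGH reverse sequencing primer suggests a BGH polyadenylation region downstream, although no feature table is provided to confirm the full element layout. The protein carries an N-terminal SH tag, consisting of a streptavidin-binding peptide and an HA epitope, which permits capture on streptavidin resin and HA-based detection or purification.

The construct is intended for generating isogenic stable lines with inducible, single-copy expression of tagged Mst1, suited to studying its interactions, substrates and cellular effects.
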