Addgene plasmid #84299: pcDNA5/FRT/TO/SH/GW-Mst1
Purpose: Expresses a tetracycline-inducible SH-tagged (streptavidin-binding peptide and HA tag) version of Mst1. Used in conjunction with Flp-In cells to generate single copy transgene.
Depositing lab: Jonathan Chernoff. Depositing organization: Institute for Cancer Research d/b/a the Research Institute of Fox Chase Cancer Center. Publication: The tumor suppressor Mst1 promotes changes in the cellular redox state by phosphorylation and inactivation of peroxiredoxin-1 protein. Rawat SJ, Creasy CL, Peterson JR, Chernoff J. J Biol Chem. 2013 Mar 22;288(12):8762-71. doi: 10.1074/jbc.M112.414524. Epub 2013 Feb 5. PubMed 23386615.
Backbone
  Vector backbone: pcDNA5/FRT/TO/SH/GW
  Backbone size w/o insert (bp): 5200
  Vector type: Mammalian Expression
  Selectable markers: Hygromycin
Growth in bacteria
  Bacterial resistance: Ampicillin, 100 μg/mL
  Growth temperature: 37°C
  Growth strain: DH5alpha
  Copy number: Unknown
Gene/Insert
  Gene/Insert name: Mst1 (alt name: Stk4)
  Species: H. sapiens (human)
  Insert size (bp): 1600
  Entrez Gene: STK4 (a.k.a. KRS2, MST1, YSK3)
  Promoter: CMV
  Tag / fusion protein: HA, SBP (N terminal on insert)
  Cloning method: Gateway Cloning
  Sequencing primers: 5′ CMV-F; 3′ BGH-rev
Terms and licenses: Academic/Nonprofit Terms; Industry Terms: Not Available to Industry
Depositor comments: A tetracycline-inducible SH-tagged (streptavidin-binding peptide and HA tag) version of Mst1. Used in conjunction with Flp-In cells to generate single copy transgene that can be regulated by tetracycline.
How to cite: pcDNA5/FRT/TO/SH/GW-Mst1 was a gift from Jonathan Chernoff (Addgene plasmid # 84299 ; http://n2t.net/addgene:84299 ; RRID:Addgene_84299)
